>Addgene plasmid #99229 | pCMV-Lifect-7-pr-mEos2 (mEos2-A69T) | addgene full sequence | sequence record 194794 | Addgene NGS Result
CGTTACATAACTTACGGTAAATGGCCCGCCTGGCTGACCGCCCAACGACCCCCGCCCATTGACGTCAATA
ATGACGTATGTTCCCATAGTAACGCCAATAGGGACTTTCCATTGACGTCAATGGGTGGAGTATTTACGGT
AAACTGCCCACTTGGCAGTACATCAAGTGTATCATATGCCAAGTACGCCCCCTATTGACGTCAATGACGG
TAAATGGCCCGCCTGGCATTATGCCCAGTACATGACCTTATGGGACTTTCCTACTTGGCAGTACATCTAC
GTATTAGTCATCGCTATTACCATGGTGATGCGGTTTTGGCAGTACATCAATGGGCGTGGATAGCGGTTTG
ACTCACGGGGATTTCCAAGTCTCCACCCCATTGACGTCAATGGGAGTTTGTTTTGGCACCAAAATCAACG
GGACTTTCCAAAATGTCGTAACAACTCCGCCCCATTGACGCAAATGGGCGGTAGGCGTGTACGGTGGGAG
GTCTATATAAGCAGAGCTGGTTTAGTGAACCGTCAGATCCGCTAGCGCCACCATGGGCGTGGCCGACTTG
ATCAAGAAGTTCGAGTCCATCTCCAAGGAGGAGGGGGATCCACCGGTCGCCACCATGAGTGCGATTAAGC
CAGACATGAAGATCAAACTCCGTATGGAAGGCAACGTAAACGGGCACCACTTTGTGATCGACGGAGATGG
TACAGGCAAGCCTTTTGAGGGAAAACAGAGTATGGATCTTGAAGTCAAAGAGGGCGGACCTCTGCCTTTT
GCCTTTGATATCCTGACCACTGCATTCCATTACGGCAACAGGGTATTCACCAAATATCCAGACAACATAC
AAGACTATTTTAAGCAGTCGTTTCCTAAGGGGTATTCGTGGGAACGAAGCTTGACTTTCGAAGACGGGGG
CATTTGCATTGCCAGAAACGACATAACAATGGAAGGGGACACTTTCTATAATAAAGTTCGATTTTATGGT
ACCAACTTTCCCGCCAATGGTCCAGTTATGCAGAAGAAGACGCTGAAATGGGAGCCCTCCACTGAGAAAA
TGTATGTGCGTGATGGAGTGCTGACGGGTGATATTCATATGGCTTTGTTGCTTGAAGGAAATGCCCATTA
CCGATGTGACTTCAGAACTACTTACAAAGCTAAGGAGAAGGGTGTCAAGTTACCAGGCTACCACTTTGTG
GACCACTGCATTGAGATTTTAAGCCATGACAAAGATTACAACAAGGTTAAGCTGTATGAGCATGCTGTTG
CTCATTCTGGATTGCCTGACAATGCCAGACGATAAGCGGCCGCGACTCTAGATCATAATCAGCCATACCA
CATTTGTAGAGGTTTTACTTGCTTTAAAAAACCTCCCACACCTCCCCCTGAACCTGAAACATAAAATGAA
TGCAATTGTTGTTGTTAACTTGTTTATTGCAGCTTATAATGGTTACAAATAAAGCAATAGCATCACAAAT
TTCACAAATAAAGCATTTTTTTCACTGCATTCTAGTTGTGGTTTGTCCAAACTCATCAATGTATCTTAAG
GCGTAAATTGTAAGCGTTAATATTTTGTTAAAATTCGCGTTAAATTTTTGTTAAATCAGCTCATTTTTTA
ACCAATAGGCCGAAATCGGCAAAATCCCTTATAAATCAAAAGAATAGACCGAGATAGGGT
[37 nt withheld, positions 1671-1707]
AAAGAACGTGGACTCCAACGTCAAAGG
[49 nt withheld, positions 1735-1783]
T
[91 nt withheld, positions 1785-1875]
G
[124 nt withheld, positions 1877-2000]
CAGGTGGCACTTTTCGGGGAAATGTGCGCGGAACCCCTATTTGTTTATTTTTCTAAATACATTCAAATAT
GTATCCGCTCATGAGACAATAACCCTGATAAATGCTTCAATAATATTGAAAAAGGAAGAGTCCTGAGGCG
GAAAGAACCAGCTGTGGAATGTGTGTCAGTTAGGGTGTGGAAAGTCCCCAGGCTCCCCAGCAGGCAGAAG
TATGCAAAGCATGCATCTCAATTAGTCAGCAACCAGGTGTGGAAAGTCCCCAGGCTCCCCAGCAGGCAGA
AGTATGCAAAGCATGCATCTCAATTAGTCAGCAACCATAGTCCCGCCCCTAACTCCGCCCATCCCGCCCC
TAACTCCGCCCAGTTCCGCCCATTCTCCGCCCCATGGCTGACTAATTTTTTTTATTTATGCAGAGGCCGA
GGCCGCCTCGGCCTCTGAGCTATTCCAGAAGTAGTGAGGAGGCTTTTTTGGAGGCCTAGGCTTTTGCAAA
GATCGATCAAGAGACAGGATGAGGATCGTTTCGCATGATTGAACAAGATGGATTGCACGCAGGTTCTCCG
GCCGCTTGGGTGGAGAGGCTATTCGGCTATGACTGGGCACAACAGACAATCGGCTGCTCTGATGCCGCCG
TGTTCCGGCTGTCAGCGCAGGGGCGCCCGGTTCTTTTTGTCAAGACCGACCTGTCCGGTGCCCTGAATGA
ACTGCAAGACGAGGCAGCGCGGCTATCGTGGCTGGCCACGACGGGCGTTCCTTGCGCAGCTGTGCTCGAC
GTTGTCACTGAAGCGGGAAGGGACTGGCTGCTATTGGGCGAAGTGCCGGGGCAGGATCTCCTGTCATCTC
ACCTTGCTCCTGCCGAGAAAGTATCCATCATGGCTGATGCAATGCGGCGGCTGCATACGCTTGATCCGGC
TACCTGCCCATTCGACCACCAAGCGAAACATCGCATCGAGCGAGCACGTACTCGGATGGAAGCCGGTCTT
GTCGATCAGGATGATCTGGACGAAGAGCATCAGGGGCTCGCGCCAGCCGAACTGTTCGCCAGGCTCAAGG
CGAGCATGCCCGACGGCGAGGATCTCGTCGTGACCCATGGCGATGCCTGCTTGCCGAATATCATGGTGGA
AAATGGCCGCTTTTCTGGATTCATCGACTGTGGCCGGCTGGGTGTGGCGGACCGCTATCAGGACATAGCG
TTGGCTACCCGTGATATTGCTGAAGAGCTTGGCGGCGAATGGGCTGACCGCTTCCTCGTGCTTTACGGTA
TCGCCGCTCCCGATTCGCAGCGCATCGCCTTCTATCGCCTTCTTGACGAGTTCTTCTGAGCGGGACTCTG
GGGTTCGAAATGACCGACCAAGCGACGCCCAACCTGCCATCACGAGATTTCGATTCCACCGCCGCCTTCT
ATGAAAGGTTGGGCTTCGGAATCGTTTTCCGGGACGCCGGCTGGATGATCCTCCAGCGCGGGGATCTCAT
GCTGGAGTTCTTCGCCCACCCTAGGGGGAGGCTAACTGAAACACGGAAGGAGACAATACCGGAAGGAACC
CGCGCTATGACGGCAATAAAAAGACAGAATAAAACGCACGGTGTTGGGTCGTTTGTTCATAAACGCGGGG
TTCGGTCCCAGGGCTGGCACTCTGTCGATACCCCACCGAGACCCCATTGGGGCCAATACGCCCGCGTTTC
TTCCTTTTCCCCACCCCACCCCCCAAGTTCGGGTGAAGGCCCAGGGCTCGCAGCCAACGTCGGGGCGGCA
GGCCCTGCCATAGCCTCAGGTTACTCATATATACTTTAGATTGATTTAAAACTTCATTTTTAATTTAAAA
GGATCTAGGTGAAGATCCTTTTTGATAATCTCATGACCAAAATCCCTTAACGTGAGTTTTCGTTCCACTG
AGCGTCAGACCCCGTAGAAAAGATCAAAGGATCTTCTTGAGATCCTTTTTTTCTGCGCGTAATCTGCTGC
TTGCAAACAAAAAAACCACCGCTACCAGCGGTGGTTTGTTTGCCGGATCAAGAGCTACCAACTCTTTTTC
CGAAGGTAACTGGCTTCAGCAGAGCGCAGATACCAAATACTGTTCTTCTAGTGTAGCCGTAGTTAGGCCA
CCACTTCAAGAACTCTGTAGCACCGCCTACATACCTCGCTCTGCTAATCCTGTTACCAGTGGCTGCTGCC
AGTGGCGATAAGTCGTGTCTTACCGGGTTGGACTCAAGACGATAGTTACCGGATAAGGCGCAGCGGTCGG
GCTGAACGGGGGGTTCGTGCACACAGCCCAGCTTGGAGCGAACGACCTACACCGAACTGAGATACCTACA
GCGTGAGCTATGAGAAAGCGCCACGCTTCCCGAAGGGAGAAAGGCGGACAGGTATCCGGTAAGCGGCAGG
GTCGGAACAGGAGAGCGCACGAGGGAGCTTCCAGGGGGAAACGCCTGGTATCTTTATAGTCCTGTCGGGT
TTCGCCACCTCTGACTTGAGCGTCGATTTTTGTGATGCTCGTCAGGGGGGCGGAGCCTATGGAAAAACGC
CAGCAACGCGGCCTTTTTACGGTTCCTGGCCTTTTGCTGGCCTTTTGCTCACATGTTCTTTCCTGCGTTA
TCCCCTGATTCTGTGGATAACCGTATTACCGCCATGCATTAGTTATTAATAGTAATCAATTACGGGGTCA
TTAGTTCATAGCCCATATATGGAGTTCCG
Features (pLannotate 1.2.2; 14 found; start..end, strand, type, name):
      1..304     +  enhancer       CMV enhancer: human cytomegalovirus immediate early enhancer
    305..508     +  promoter       CMV promoter: human cytomegalovirus (CMV) immediate early promoter
    615..1292    +  CDS            mEos2-A69T: mEos2-A69T is a photoconvertible red fluorescent protein published in 2016, derived from Lobophyllia hemprichii. It has high acid sensitivity.
   1311..1394    +  CDS            large T antigen (fragment): large T antigen from SV40 (simian virus 40)
   1417..1538    +  polyA_signal   SV40 poly(A) signal: SV40 polyadenylation signal
   1572..2000    -  rep_origin     f1 ori (sequence partly withheld): f1 bacteriophage origin of replication; arrow indicates direction of (+) strand synthesis
   2027..2131    +  promoter       AmpR promoter: bla
   2133..2490    +  promoter       SV40 promoter: SV40 enhancer and early promoter
   2525..3319    +  CDS            NeoR/KanR: aminoglycoside phosphotransferase from Tn5; aph(3')-II (or nptII); confers resistance to neomycin, kanamycin, and G418 (Geneticin®)
   3340..3492    +  CDS            ble (fragment): BLE_KLEPN - Experimental evidence at protein level: Swiss-Prot protein existence level 1. Binding protein with a strong affinity to the bleomycin family of antibiotics. Binds to CL990; an antimitotic-antibiotic compound. From Klebsiella pneumoniae.
   3551..3598    +  polyA_signal   HSV TK poly(A) signal: herpes simplex virus thymidine kinase polyadenylation signal (Cole and Stacy, 1985)
   3689..3705    -  polyA_signal   bGH poly(A) signal (fragment): bovine growth hormone polyadenylation signal
   3927..4515    +  rep_origin     ori: high-copy-number ColE1/pMB1/pBR322/pUC origin of replication
   4630..4689    +  enhancer       CMV enhancer (fragment): human cytomegalovirus immediate early enhancer
