[The description below was written by a language model from this plasmid's Addgene catalogue record and pLannotate feature annotations shown in this document.]
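Description:
pCMV-Lifect-7-pr-mEos2 (mEos2-A69T) is a mammalian expression plasmid that produces the photoconvertible fluorescent protein pr-mEos2 fused to the actin-binding peptide Lifeact. The backbone is listed simply as pCMV, and its layout resembles the common N1/C1-type fluorescent protein vectors. A high-copy ColE1/pUC-type origin supports propagation in E. coli, an f1 origin is also present, and a single NeoR/KanR (Tn5 aminoglycoside phosphotransferase) gene serves both hosts. This gene is preceded by a bacterial bla promoter for kanamycin selection in bacteria and by the SV40 enhancer/early promoter for G418 selection of transfected mammalian cells, and it is terminated by the HSV TK polyadenylation signal. Short annotated fragments of ble, the bGH poly(A) signal and SV40 large T antigen appear to be backbone remnants or partial matches rather than functional units.

The expression cassette uses the human CMV immediate early enhancer and promoter and the SV40 poly(A) signal. The synthetic insert, cloned between BamHI and NotI, is mEos2 (derived from a Lobophyllia hemprichii protein) carrying the A69T substitution, which makes it capable of primed conversion. Lifeact is recorded as an N-terminal fusion supplied by the backbone. It is not annotated separately in the feature table, but would lie in the unannotated stretch between the promoter and the mEos2-A69T coding sequence. The sequenced record is 4,689 nt, slightly shorter than the catalogue size of 4,793 bp. According to the record and its associated publication title, the construct is used to label filamentous actin in mammalian cells for primed-conversion experiments, including dual-color fluorescence nanoscopy.
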