Addgene plasmid #99229: pCMV-Lifect-7-pr-mEos2 (mEos2-A69T)
Purpose: Mammalian expression of the primed conversion capable protein pr-mEos2 (mEos2-A69T) as a Lifeact fusion.
Depositing lab: Periklis Pantazis. Publication: Rational Engineering of Photoconvertible Fluorescent Proteins for Dual-Color Fluorescence Nanoscopy Enabled by a Triplet-State Mechanism of Primed Conversion. Mohr MA, Kobitski AY, Sabater LR, Nienhaus K, Obara CJ, Lippincott-Schwartz J, Nienhaus GU, Pantazis P. Angew Chem Int Ed Engl. 2017 Jun 29. doi: 10.1002/anie.201706121. PubMed 28661566.
Backbone
  Vector backbone: pCMV
  Backbone size w/o insert (bp): 4012
  Total vector size (bp): 4793
  Vector type: Mammalian Expression
  Selectable markers: Neomycin (select with G418)
Growth in bacteria
  Bacterial resistance: Kanamycin, 50 μg/mL
  Growth temperature: 37°C
  Growth strain: DH5alpha
  Copy number: Unknown
Gene/Insert
  Gene/Insert name: pr-mEos2 (alt name: prmEos2, mEos2-A69T)
  Species: Synthetic
  Insert size (bp): 681
  Mutation: A69T for primed conversion applications
  Promoter: CMV
  Tag / fusion protein: Lifeact (N terminal on backbone)
  Cloning method: Restriction Enzyme; 5′ cloning site BamH1 (not destroyed); 3′ cloning site NotI (not destroyed)
  Sequencing primers: 5′ CGCAAATGGGCGGTAGGCGTG; 3′ GAAATTTGTGATGCTATTGC
Terms and licenses: Academic/Nonprofit Terms; Industry Terms: Not Available to Industry
How to cite: pCMV-Lifect-7-pr-mEos2 (mEos2-A69T) was a gift from Periklis Pantazis (Addgene plasmid # 99229 ; http://n2t.net/addgene:99229 ; RRID:Addgene_99229)
